>Addgene plasmid #165605 | pGG198 | addgene full sequence | sequence record 338038 | Addgene NGS Result
TCTAGAGGCATCAAATAAAACGAAAGGCTCAGTCGAAAGACTGGGCCTTTCGTTTTATCTGTTGTTTGTC
GGTGAACGCTCTCCTGAGTAGGACAAATCCGCCGCCCTAGACCTAGGGTACGGGTTTTGCTGCCCGCAAA
CGGGCTGTTCTGGTGTTGCTAGTTTGTTATCAGAATCGCAGATCCGGCTTCAGCCGGTTTGCCGGCTGAA
AGCGCTATTTCTTCCAGAATTGCCATGATTTTTTCCCCACGGGAGGCGTCACTGGCTCCCGTGTTGTCGG
CAGCTTTGATTCGATAAGCAGCATCGCCTGTTTCAGGCTGTCTATGTGTGACTGTTGAGCTGTAACAAGT
TGTCTCAGGTGTTCAATTTCATGTTCTAGTTGCTTTGTTTTACTGGTTTCACCTGTTCTATTAGGTGTTA
CATGCTGTTCATCTGTTACATTGTCGATCTGTTCATGGTGAACAGCTTTGAATGCACCAAAAACTCGTAA
AAGCTCTGATGTATCTATCTTTTTTACACCGTTTTCATCTGTGCATATGGACAGTTTTCCCTTTGATATG
TAACGGTGAACAGTTGTTCTACTTTTGTTTGTTAGTCTTGATGCTTCACTGATAGATACAAGAGCCATAA
GAACCTCAGATCCTTCCGTATTTAGCCAGTATGTTCTCTAGTGTGGTTCGTTGTTTTTGCGTGAGCCATG
AGAACGAACCATTGAGATCATACTTACTTTGCATGTCACTCAAAAATTTTGCCTCAAAACTGGTGAGCTG
AATTTTTGCAGTTAAAGCATCGTGTAGTGTTTTTCTTAGTCCGTTATGTAGGTAGGAATCTGATGTAATG
GTTGTTGGTATTTTGTCACCATTCATTTTTATCTGGTTGTTCTCAAGTTCGGTTACGAGATCCATTTGTC
TATCTAGTTCAACTTGGAAAATCAACGTATCAGTCGGGCGGCCTCGCTTATCAACCACCAATTTCATATT
GCTGTAAGTGTTTAAATCTTTACTTATTGGTTTCAAAACCCATTGGTTAAGCCTTTTAAACTCATGGTAG
TTATTTTCAAGCATTAACATGAACTTAAATTCATCAAGGCTAATCTCTATATTTGCCTTGTGAGTTTTCT
TTTGTGTTAGTTCTTTTAATAACCACTCATAAATCCTCATAGAGTATTTGTTTTCAAAAGACTTAACATG
TTCCAGATTATATTTTATGAATTTTTTTAACTGGAAAAGATAAGGCAATATCTCTTCACTAAAAACTAAT
TCTAATTTTTCGCTTGAGAACTTGGCATAGTTTGTCCACTGGAAAATCTCAAAGCCTTTAACCAAAGGAT
TCCTGATTTCCACAGTTCTCGTCATCAGCTCTCTGGTTGCTTTAGCTAATACACCATAAGCATTTTCCCT
ACTGATGTTCATCATCTGAGCGTATTGGTTATAAGTGAACGATACCGTCCGTTCTTTCCTTGTAGGGTTT
TCAATCGTGGGGTTGAGTAGTGCCACACAGCATAAAATTAGCTTGGTTTCATGCTCCGTTAAGTCATAGC
GACTAATCGCTAGTTCATTTGCTTTGAAAACAACTAATTCAGACATACATCTCAATTGGTCTAGGTGATT
TTAATCACTATACCAATTGAGATGGGCTAGTCAATGATAATTACTAGTCCTTTTCCTTTGAGTTGTGGGT
ATCTGTAAATTCTGCTAGACCTTTGCTGGAAAACTTGTAAATTCTGCTAGACCCTCTGTAAATTCCGCTA
GACCTTTGTGTGTTTTTTTTGTTTATATTCAAGTGGTTATAATTTATAGAATAAAGAAAGAATAAAAAAA
GATAAAAAGAATAGATCCCAGCCCTGTGTATAACTCACTACTTTAGTCAGTTCCGCAGTATTACAAAAGG
ATGTCGCAAACGCTGTTTGCTCCTCTACAAAACAGACCTTAAAACCCTAAAGGCTTAAGTAGCACCCTCG
CAAGCTCGGGCAAATCGCTGAATATTCCTTTTGTCTCCGACCATCAGGCACCTGAGTCGCTGTCTTTTTC
GTGACATTCAGTTCGCTGCGCTCACGGCTCTGGCAGTGAATGGGGGTAAATGGCACTACAGGCGCCTTTT
ATGGATTCATGCAAGGAAACTACCCATAATACAAGAAAAGCCCGTCACGGGCTTCTCAGGGCGTTTTATG
GCGGGTCTGCTATGTGGTGCTATCTGACTTTTTGCTGTTCAGCAGTTCCTGCCCTCTGATTTTCCAGTCT
GACCACTTCGGATTATCCCGTGACAGGTCATTCAGACTGGCTAATGCACCCAGTAAGGCAGCGGTATCAT
CAACAGGCTTACCCGTCTTACTGTCCCTAGTGCTTGGATTCTCACCAATAAAAAACGCCCGGCGGCAACC
GAGCGTTCTGAACAAATCCAGATGGAGTTCTGAGGTCATTACTGGATCTATCAACAGGAGTCCAAGCGAG
CTCTCGAACCCCAGAGTCCCGCTCAGAAGAACTCGTCAAGAAGGCGATAGAAGGCGATGCGCTGCGAATC
GGGAGCGGCGATACCGTAAAGCACGAGGAAGCGGTCAGCCCATTCGCCGCCAAGCTCTTCAGCAATATCA
CGGGTAGCCAACGCTATGTCCTGATAGCGGTCCGCCACACCCAGCCGGCCACAGTCGATGAATCCAGAAA
AGCGGCCATTTTCCACCATGATATTCGGCAAGCAGGCATCGCCATGGGTCACGACGAGATCCTCGCCGTC
GGGCATGCGCGCCTTGAGCCTGGCGAACAGTTCGGCTGGCGCGAGCCCCTGATGCTCTTCGTCCAGATCA
TCCTGATCGACAAGACCGGCTTCCATCCGAGTACGTGCTCGCTCGATGCGATGTTTCGCTTGGTGGTCGA
ATGGGCAGGTAGCCGGATCAAGCGTATGCAGCCGCCGCATTGCATCAGCCATGATGGATACTTTCTCGGC
AGGAGCAAGGTGAGATGACAGGAGATCCTGCCCCGGCACTTCGCCCAATAGCAGCCAGTCCCTTCCCGCT
TCAGTGACAACGTCGAGCACAGCTGCGCAAGGAACGCCCGTCGTGGCCAGCCACGATAGCCGCGCTGCCT
CGTCCTGCAGTTCATTCAGGGCACCGGACAGGTCGGTCTTGACAAAAAGAACCGGGCGCCCCTGCGCTGA
CAGCCGGAACACGGCGGCATCAGAGCAGCCGATTGTCTGTTGTGCCCAGTCATAGCCGAATAGCCTCTCC
ACCCAAGCGGCCGGAGAACCTGCGTGCAATCCATCTTGTTCAATCATGCGAAACGATCCTCATCCTGTCT
CTTGATCAGATCTTGATCCCCTGCGCCATCAGATCCTTGGCGGCAAGAAAGCCATCCAGTTTACTTTGCA
GGGCTTCCCAACCTTACCAGAGGGCGCCCCAGCTGGCAATTCCGACGTCTATAAACGCAGAAAGGCCCAC
CCGAAGGTGAGCCAGTGTGACTCTAGTAGAGAGCGTTCACCGACAAACAACAGATAAAACGAAAGGCCCA
GTCTTTCGACTGAGCCTTTCGTTTTATTTGATGCCTGGCTATCATTACTTGTACAGCTCGTCCATGCCTC
CTGTGGAGTGGCGGCCCTCGGCGCGTTCGTACTGTTCCACGATGGTGTAGTCCTCGTTGTGGGAGGTGAT
GTCCAACTTGATGTTGACGTTGTAGGCGCCGGGCAGCTGCACGGGCTTCTTGGCCTTGTAGGTGGTCTTG
ACCTCAGCGTCGTAGTGGCCGCCGTCCTTCAGCTTCAGCCTCTGCTTGATCTCGCCCTTCAGGGCGCCGT
CCTCGGGGTACATCCGCTCGGAGGAGGCCTCCCAGCCCATGGTCTTCTTCTGCATTACGGGGCCGTCGGA
GGGGAAGTTGGTGCCGCGCAGCTTCACCTTGTAGATGAACTCGCCGTCCTGCAGGGAGGAGTCCTGGGTC
ACGGTCACCACGCCGCCGTCCTCGAAGTTCATCACGCGCTCCCACTTGAAGCCCTCGGGGAAGGACAGCT
TCAAGTAGTCGGGGATGTCGGCGGGGTGCTTCACGTAGGCCTTGGAGCCGTACATGAACTGAGGGGACAG
GATGTCCCAGGCGAAGGGCAGGGGGCCACCCTTGGTCACCTTCAGCTTGGCGGTCTGGGTGCCCTCGTAG
GGGCGGCCCTCGCCCTCGCCCTCGATCTCGAACTCGTGGCCGTTCACGGAGCCCTCCATGTGCACCTTGA
AGCGCATGAACTCCTTGATGATGGCCATGTTATCCTCCTCGCCCTTGCTCACCATAGCTGACCTCCTTAT
TAAAGTTAAACAAAACGCCGGTGCTGCAGCTTTAAATAATCGGTGTCACTATTAGTTTTGCTGGCCGCAT
CTTCTCAAATATGCTTCCCAGCCTGCTTTTCTGTAACGTTCACCCTCTACCTTAGCATCCCTTCCCTTTG
CAAATAGTCCTCTTCCAACAATAATAATGTCAGATCCTGTAGAGACCACATCATCCACGGTTCTATACTG
TTGACCCAATGCGTCTCCCTTGTCATCTAAACCCACACCGGGTGTCATAATCAACCAATCGTAACCTTCA
TCTCTTCCACCCATGTCTCTTTGAGCAATAAAGCCGATAACAAAATCTTTGTCGCTCTTCGCAATGTCAA
CAGTACCCTTAGTATATTCTCCAGTAGATAGGGAGCCCTTGCATGACAATTCTGCTAACATCAAAAGGCC
TCTAGGTTCCTTTGTTACTTCTTCTGCCGCCTGCTTCAAACCGCTAACAATACCTGGGCCCACCACACCG
TGTGCATTCGTAATGTCTGCCCATTCTGCTATTCTGTATACACCCGCAGAGTACTGCAATTTGACTGTAT
TACCAATGTCAGCAAATTTTCTGTCTTCGAAGAGTAAAAAATTGTACTTGGCGGATAATGCCTTTAGCGG
CTTAACTGTGCCCTCCATGGAAAAATCAGTCAAGATATCCACATGTGTTTTTAGTAAACAAATTTTGGGA
CCTAATGCTTCAACTAACTCCAGTAATTCCTTGGTGGTACGAACATCCAATGAAGCACACAAGTTTGTTT
GCTTTTCGTGCATGATATTAAATAGCTTGGCAGCAACAGGACTAGGATGAGTAGCAGCACGTTCCTTATA
TGTAGCTTTCGACATAGCTGTTTCCTGTGTGGCTACCAGTAGCGTATTACTTGAGGAACATAAGCCGAAA
GGCCATAGGATGTAAAACCGGTCGAGCGAGTGCTTTGGCGCGCCAGGCATCAAATAAAACGAAAGGCTCA
GTCGAAAGACTGGGCCTTTCGTTTTATCTGTTGTTTGTCGGTGAACGCTCTCCTGAGTAGGACAAATCCG
CCGGGAGCGGATTTGAACGTTGCGAAGCAACGGCCCGGAGGGTGGCGGGCAGGACGCCCGCCATAAACTG
CCAGGCATCAAATTAAGCAGAAGGCCATCCTGACGGATGGCCTTTTTGCGTTTCTACAAACTCTTTTGTT
TATTTTTCTAAATACATTCAAATATGTATCCGCTCATGACATTAACCTATAAAAATAGGCGTATCACGAG
GCCCTTTCGTCTTCAAACGCGTGTACAAAACCGGCGGCCGCAACACGCTGAACTTGTGGCCGTTTACGTC
GCTGTCCAGCTCGACCAGGATGGGAATTCTTTACACTTTATGCTTCCGGCTCGTATGTTGTGTCGACCGC
CCATCCTGGTCGAGCTGGACGGCGACGATAACAATTTCACACAGGAAACAGCTATGACAGAGCAGAAAGC
CCTAGTAAAGCGTATTACAAATGAAACCAAGATTCAGATTGCGATCTCTTTAAAGGGTGGTCCCCTAGCG
ATAGAGCACTCGATCTTCCCAGAAAAAGAGGCAGAAGCAGTAGCAGAACAGGCCACACAATCGCAAGTGA
TTAACGTCCACACAGGTATAGGGTTTCTGGACCATATGATACATGCTCTGGCCAAGCATTCCGGCTGGTC
GCTAATCGTTGAGTGCATTGGTGACTTACACATAGACGACCATCACACCACTGAAGACTGCGGGATTGCT
CTCGGTCAAGCTTTTAAAGAGGCCCTAGGGGCCGTGCGTGGAGTAAAAAGGTTTGGATCAGGATTTGCGC
CTTTGGATGAGGCACTTTCCAGAGCGGTGGTAGATCTTTCGAACAGGCCGTACGCAGTTGTCGAACTTGG
TTTGCAAAGGGAGAAAGTAGGAGATCTCTCTTGCGAGATGATCCCGCATTTTCTTGAAAGCTTTGCAGAG
GCTAGCAGAATTACCCTCCACGTTGATTGTCTGCGAGGCAAGAATGATCATCACCGTAGTGAGAGTGCGT
TCAAGGCTCTTGCGGTTGCCATAAGAGAAGCCACCTCGCCCAATGGTACCAACGATGTTCCCTCCACCAA
AGGTGTTCTTATGTAGTGACACCGATTATTTAAAGCTGCAGGGATCCTTTTGTTTAACTTTAATAAGGAG
GTCAGCTATGTCTAAAGGTGAAGAATTATTCACTGGTGTTGTCCCAATTTTGGTTGAATTAGATGGTGAT
GTTAATGGTCACAAATTTTCTGTCTCCGGTGAAGGTGAAGGTGATGCTACTTACGGTAAATTGACCTTAA
AATTTATTTGTACTACTGGTAAATTGCCAGTTCCATGGCCAACCTTAGTCACTACTTTAACTTATGGTGT
TCAATGTTTTTCAAGATACCCAGATCATATGAAACAACATGACTTTTTCAAGTCTGCCATGCCAGAAGGT
TATGTTCAAGAAAGAACTATTTTTTTCAAAGATGACGGTAACTACAAGACCAGAGCTGAAGTCAAGTTTG
AAGGTGATACCTTAGTTAATAGAATCGAATTAAAAGGTATTGATTTTAAAGAAGATGGTAACATTTTAGG
TCACAAATTGGAATACAACTATAACTCTCACAATGTTTACATCATGGCTGACAAACAAAAGAATGGTATC
AAAGTTAACTTCAAAATTAGACACAACATTGAAGATGGTTCTGTTCAATTAGCTGACCATTATCAACAAA
ATACTCCAATTGGTGATGGTCCAGTCTTGTTACCAGACAACCATTACTTATCCACTCAATCTGCCTTATC
CAAAGATCCAAACGAAAAGAGAGACCACATGGTCTTGTTAGAATTTGTTACTGCTGCTGGTATTACCCAT
GGTATGGATGAATTGTACAAATAATAGTGACCAGGCATCAAATAAAACGAAAGGCTCAGTCGAAAGACTG
GGCCTTTCGTTTTATCTGTTGTTTGTCGGTGAACGCTCTCTACTAGAGTCACACTGGCTCACCTTCGGGT
GGGCCTTTCTGCGTTTATACTCGAGCTAAATTGTAAGCGTTAATATTTTGTTAAAATTCGCGTTAAATTT
TTGTTAAATCAGCTCATTTTTTAACCAATAGGCCGAAATCGGCAAAATCCCTTATAAATCAAAAGAATAG
ACCGAGATAGGGT
[37 nt withheld, positions 7434-7470]
AAAGAACGTGGACTCCAACGTCAAAGG
[49 nt withheld, positions 7498-7546]
T
[91 nt withheld, positions 7548-7638]
G
[124 nt withheld, positions 7640-7763]
C
Features (pLannotate 1.2.2; 23 found; start..end, strand, type, name):
     12..98      +  terminator     rrnB T1 terminator: Escherichia coli rrnB; transcription terminator T1 from the E. coli rrnB gene
    636..1586    -  CDS            Rep101: RepA protein needed for replication with the pSC101 origin; rep101
   1634..1856    -  rep_origin     pSC101 ori: low-copy replication origin that requires the Rep101 protein
   2348..2442    -  terminator     lambda t0 terminator: transcription terminator from phage lambda
   2476..3267    -  CDS            neo: KKA2_KLEPN - Also known as kan, nptII. Experimental evidence at protein level: Swiss-Prot protein existence level 1. Resistance to kanamycin, neomycin, paromomycin, ribostamycin, butirosin and gentamicin B. From Klebsiella pneumoniae.
   3299..3424    -  CDS            tnpA (fragment): TN5P_ECOLX - Also known as tnp. Experimental evidence at protein level: Swiss-Prot protein existence level 1. Mediates transposition of transposon Tn5 by a 'cut and paste' mechanism. First, the monomeric transposase binds the 19 bp inverted DNA repeats flanking the transposon. Then, dimerization of the DNA- bound transposase creates a synaptic DNA complex. After nicking of the first DNA strand, excision of the transposon proceeds through a series of intermediates. The transposase then mediates the insertion of the transposon at a new site by strand transfer. The activity of the wild- type tran
   3416..3443    -  terminator     T7Te terminator: phage T7 early transcription terminator
   3459..3530    -  terminator     rrnB T1 terminator: transcription terminator T1 from the E. coli rrnB gene
   3548..4255    -  CDS            mCherry: mCherry is a basic (constitutively fluorescent) red fluorescent protein published in 2004, derived from Discosoma sp.. It is reported to be a very rapidly-maturing monomer with low acid sensitivity.
   4263..4284    -  RBS            RBS: efficient ribosome binding site from bacteriophage T7 gene 10 (Olins and Rangwala, 1989)
   4322..5125    -  CDS            URA3: orotidine-5'-phosphate decarboxylase, required for uracil biosynthesis; S. cerevisiae URA3; yeast auxotrophic marker, counterselectable with 5-fluoroorotic acid (5-FOA)
   5231..5317    +  terminator     rrnB T1 terminator: Escherichia coli rrnB; transcription terminator T1 from the E. coli rrnB gene
   5409..5436    +  terminator     rrnB T2 terminator: transcription terminator T2 from the E. coli rrnB gene
   5455..5499    +  promoter       AmpR promoter (fragment): bla
   5573..5624    -  CDS            VN155(I152L) (fragment): improved N-terminal fragment of mVenus for use in bimolecular fluorescence complementation (BiFC) (Kodama and Hu, 2010)
   5630..5660    +  promoter       lac promoter: promoter for the E. coli lac operon
   5669..5697    +  CDS            VN155(I152L) (fragment): improved N-terminal fragment of mVenus for use in bimolecular fluorescence complementation (BiFC) (Kodama and Hu, 2010)
   5724..6386    +  CDS            HIS3: imidazoleglycerol-phosphate dehydratase, required for histidine biosynthesis; S. cerevisiae HIS3; yeast auxotrophic marker
   6419..6440    +  RBS            RBS: efficient ribosome binding site from bacteriophage T7 gene 10 (Olins and Rangwala, 1989)
   6448..7164    +  CDS            yeGFP: yeast-enhanced green fluorescent protein codons optimized for translation in S. cerevisiae and C. albicans
   7179..7250    +  terminator     rrnB T1 terminator: transcription terminator T1 from the E. coli rrnB gene
   7266..7293    +  terminator     T7Te terminator: phage T7 early transcription terminator
   7335..7763    -  rep_origin     f1 ori (sequence partly withheld): f1 bacteriophage origin of replication; arrow indicates direction of (+) strand synthesis
