[The description below was written by a language model from this plasmid's Addgene catalogue record and pLannotate feature annotations shown in this document.]
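Description:
pGG198 is a low-copy bacterial reporter plasmid for bacterial one-hybrid (B1H) selections, built on the pGG184 backbone and classed as a bacterial expression and synthetic biology vector. It replicates in E. coli from the pSC101 origin, supported by the plasmid-encoded Rep101 (RepA) protein, and is selected with kanamycin through the neo/nptII gene. An f1 phage origin is also present. Multiple rrnB T1/T2, T7Te and lambda t0 terminators insulate the individual transcription units from one another.

The main payload is a lac promoter driving an operon of yeast HIS3 followed by a T7 gene 10 ribosome binding site and a GFP coding sequence (annotated as yeGFP). This links promoter activity both to growth without histidine in a suitable host and to green fluorescence. Two hEGFP-derived protospacers flank the promoter: PS1 lies upstream with a CAGCG PAM, and PS2, the element added between the SalI and NheI sites relative to pGG184, lies downstream with a CGGCG PAM. The two short fragments annotated as VN155 on either side of the lac promoter most likely correspond to these GFP-family protospacers rather than to functional coding sequence.

On the opposite strand the feature table also shows URA3 followed by an RBS and mCherry. This looks like a second, counterselectable and red-fluorescent reporter unit, but no promoter is annotated for it and the catalogue entry does not describe it. According to the record, the plasmid reports B1H-dependent HIS3/GFP expression and comes from work on a dual selection for directed evolution of SpCas9 PAM specificity. The record does not spell out how binding at each protospacer affects expression.
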