Addgene plasmid #165605: pGG198
Purpose: Reporter plasmid for B1H-dependent expression of the HIS3/GFP operon with two hEGFP protospacers: PS1(upstream of promoter with 'CAGCG' PAM)-lac-PS2(downstream with 'CGGCG' PAM)-HIS3 and GFP
Depositing lab: Marcus Noyes. Depositing organization: NYU Grossman School of Medicine. Publication: Engineered dual selection for directed evolution of SpCas9 PAM specificity. Goldberg GW, Spencer JM, Giganti DO, Camellato BR, Agmon N, Ichikawa DM, Boeke JD, Noyes MB. Nat Commun. 2021 Jan 13;12(1):349. doi: 10.1038/s41467-020-20650-x. PubMed 33441553.
Backbone
  Vector backbone: pGG184
  Backbone manufacturer: Marcus Noyes Lab (Addgene #165604)
  Vector type: Bacterial Expression, Synthetic Biology
Growth in bacteria
  Bacterial resistance: Kanamycin, 50 μg/mL
  Growth temperature: 37°C
  Growth strain: XL1 Blue
  Copy number: Low Copy
Gene/Insert
  Gene/Insert name: hEGFP protospacer ('CGGCG' PAM) downstream of the HIS3/GFP promoter
  Mutation: Secondary protospacer ('CGGCG' PAM) inserted downstream of the HIS3/GFP promoter
  Promoter: lac
  Cloning method: Restriction Enzyme; 5′ cloning site SalI (not destroyed); 3′ cloning site NheI (not destroyed)
  Sequencing primers: 5′ GAAATATGTATCCGCTCATGAC; 3′ GTGACCATTAACATCACCATC
Terms and licenses: Academic/Nonprofit Terms; Industry Terms: Not Available to Industry
How to cite: pGG198 was a gift from Marcus Noyes (Addgene plasmid # 165605 ; http://n2t.net/addgene:165605 ; RRID:Addgene_165605)
